Addgene plasmid #117324: pSpCas9(BB)-2A-Puro (PX459)+gRNA miR-124-1-3'
Purpose: CRISPR-Cas9 for miR-124-1, 3'
Depositing lab: Volker Busskamp. Depositing organization: Technische Universitaet Dresden. Publication: Combined Experimental and System-Level Analyses Reveal the Complex Regulatory Network of miR-124 during Human Neurogenesis. Kutsche LK, Gysi DM, Fallmann J, Lenk K, Petri R, Swiersy A, Klapper SD, Pircs K, Khattak S, Stadler PF, Jakobsson J, Nowick K, Busskamp V. Cell Syst. 2018 Sep 28. pii: S2405-4712(18)30358-2. doi: 10.1016/j.cels.2018.08.011. PubMed 30292704.
Backbone
  Vector backbone: PX459
  Backbone manufacturer: Zhang Lab
  Backbone size w/o insert (bp): 9157
  Vector type: Mammalian Expression
  Selectable markers: Puromycin
Growth in bacteria
  Bacterial resistance: Ampicillin, 100 μg/mL
  Growth temperature: 37°C
  Growth strain: DH5alpha
  Copy number: High Copy
Gene/Insert
  Gene/Insert name: gRNA miR-124-1-3' (alt names: NR_029668; ENST00000385275.1)
  gRNA/shRNA sequence: gcgcggtgaatgccaagaatg
  Species: Synthetic
  Insert size (bp): 21
  Entrez Gene: MIR124-1 (a.k.a. MIR124A, MIR124A1, MIRN124-1, MIRN124A1, mir-124-1)
  Promoter: U6
  Tag / fusion protein: 3xFLAG (N terminal on backbone)
  Cloning method: Restriction Enzyme; 5′ cloning site BbsI (destroyed during cloning)
  Sequencing primers: 5′ TTTCTTGGGTAGTTTGCAGTTTT
Terms and licenses: Academic/Nonprofit Terms; Industry Terms: Not Available to Industry
Depositor comments: Cas9 with NLS included
How to cite: pSpCas9(BB)-2A-Puro (PX459)+gRNA miR-124-1-3' was a gift from Volker Busskamp (Addgene plasmid # 117324 ; http://n2t.net/addgene:117324 ; RRID:Addgene_117324)
