[The description below was written by a language model from this plasmid's Addgene catalogue record and pLannotate feature annotations shown in this document.]
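Description:
pSpCas9(BB)-2A-Puro (PX459)+gRNA miR-124-1-3' is an all-in-one mammalian CRISPR-Cas9 expression plasmid built on the PX459 backbone, carrying a 21-nt synthetic guide directed at the 3' side of the human MIR124-1 locus. It is propagated in E. coli as a high-copy plasmid through a ColE1/pUC-type origin with ampicillin selection (AmpR under its own bla promoter). An f1/M13 phage origin is also present. A single AAV2 ITR lies downstream of the expression cassette; with only one annotated, it appears to be a backbone remnant rather than part of a packageable AAV genome.

The plasmid contains two transcription units. A human U6 RNA polymerase III promoter drives the guide, which was inserted at the BbsI cloning sites (destroyed in the process) directly upstream of the Streptococcus pyogenes gRNA scaffold, producing a complete single guide RNA. Downstream, a hybrid promoter made of the CMV enhancer, chicken β-actin promoter and a hybrid intron drives S. pyogenes Cas9. Cas9 is annotated as two contiguous halves and is followed by a nucleoplasmin NLS. The record lists an N-terminal 3xFLAG tag on the backbone, although the feature tables do not annotate it. As the plasmid name indicates, a 2A peptide links Cas9 to puromycin N-acetyltransferase, so both proteins come from one transcript terminated by the bGH poly(A) signal, and transfected cells can be enriched with puromycin.

The stated purpose is Cas9 cutting at miR-124-1, in work on miR-124 function during human neurogenesis. The "3'" designation suggests use alongside a matching 5' guide to excise the locus, though the record does not say so. The two sequence records agree apart from minor coordinate and annotation differences.
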