Features (pLannotate 1.2.2; 19 found; start..end, strand, type, name):
      1..241     +  promoter       U6 promoter: RNA polymerase III promoter for human U6 snRNA
    270..345     +  misc_RNA       gRNA scaffold: guide RNA scaffold for the Streptococcus pyogenes CRISPR/Cas9 system
    352..395     +  misc_RNA       gRNA scaffold (fragment): guide RNA scaffold for the Streptococcus pyogenes CRISPR/Cas9 system
    442..727     +  enhancer       CMV enhancer: human cytomegalovirus immediate early enhancer; contains an 18-bp deletion relative to the standard CMV enhancer
    729..1006    +  promoter       chicken β-actin promoter: No description available
   1007..1235    +  intron         hybrid intron: hybrid between chicken β-actin (CBA) and minute virus of mice (MMV) introns (Gray et al., 2011)
   1373..2974    +  CDS            Cas9(N): N-terminal portion of Streptococcus pyogenes Cas9 (Zetsche et al., 2015)
   2975..5473    +  CDS            Cas9(C): C-terminal portion of Streptococcus pyogenes Cas9 (Zetsche et al., 2015)
   5474..5521    +  CDS            nucleoplasmin NLS: bipartite nuclear localization signal from nucleoplasmin
   5591..6190    +  CDS            PuroR (fragment): puromycin N-acetyltransferase; pac from Streptomyces; confers resistance to puromycin
   6224..6335    +  polyA_signal   bGH poly(A) signal: bovine growth hormone polyadenylation signal
   6440..6580    +  repeat_region  AAV2 ITR: inverted terminal repeat of adeno-associated virus serotype 2 inverted
   6585..6636    -  misc_feature   bom (fragment): basis of mobility region from pBR322
   6655..7035    +  rep_origin     M13 ori (sequence partly withheld): M13 bacteriophage origin of replication; arrow indicates direction of (+) strand synthesis
   7111..7160    -  misc_feature   bom (fragment): basis of mobility region from pBR322
   7262..7297    -  CDS            rop (fragment): Rop protein, which maintains plasmids at low copy number; rop
   7392..7496    +  promoter       AmpR promoter: bla
   7497..8357    +  CDS            AmpR: β-lactamase; bla; confers resistance to ampicillin, carbenicillin, and related antibiotics
   8528..9116    +  rep_origin     ori: high-copy-number ColE1/pMB1/pBR322/pUC origin of replication
>Addgene plasmid #117324 | pSpCas9(BB)-2A-Puro (PX459)+gRNA miR-124-1-3' | depositor full sequence | sequence record 221460 | Full Sequence
GAGGGCCTATTTCCCATGATTCCTTCATATTTGCATATACGATACAAGGCTGTTAGAGAGATAATTGGAA
TTAATTTGACTGTAAACACAAAGATATTAGTACAAAATACGTGACGTAGAAAGTAATAATTTCTTGGGTA
GTTTGCAGTTTTAAAATTATGTTTTAAAATGGACTATCATATGCTTACCGTAACTTGAAAGTATTTCGAT
TTCTTGGCTTTATATATCTTGTGGAAAGGACGAAACACCGCGCGGTGAATGCCAAGAATGTTTTAGAGCT
AGAAATAGCAAGTTAAAATAAGGCTAGTCCGTTATCAACTTGAAAAAGTGGCACCGAGTCGGTGCTTTTT
TGTTTTAGAGCTAGAAATAGCAAGTTAAAATAAGGCTAGTCCGTTTTTAGCGCGTGCGCCAATTCTGCAG
ACAAATGGCTCTAGAGGTACCCGTTACATAACTTACGGTAAATGGCCCGCCTGGCTGACCGCCCAACGAC
CCCCGCCCATTGACGTCAATAGTAACGCCAATAGGGACTTTCCATTGACGTCAATGGGTGGAGTATTTAC
GGTAAACTGCCCACTTGGCAGTACATCAAGTGTATCATATGCCAAGTACGCCCCCTATTGACGTCAATGA
CGGTAAATGGCCCGCCTGGCATTGTGCCCAGTACATGACCTTATGGGACTTTCCTACTTGGCAGTACATC
TACGTATTAGTCATCGCTATTACCATGGTCGAGGTGAGCCCCACGTTCTGCTTCACTCTCCCCATCTCCC
CCCCCTCCCCACCCCCAATTTTGTATTTATTTATTTTTTAATTATTTTGTGCAGCGATGGGGGCGGGGGG
GGGGGGGGGGCGCGCGCCAGGCGGGGCGGGGCGGGGCGAGGGGCGGGGCGGGGCGAGGCGGAGAGGTGCG
GCGGCAGCCAATCAGAGCGGCGCGCTCCGAAAGTTTCCTTTTATGGCGAGGCGGCGGCGGCGGCGGCCCT
ATAAAAAGCGAAGCGCGCGGCGGGCGGGAGTCGCTGCGACGCTGCCTTCGCCCCGTGCCCCGCTCCGCCG
CCGCCTCGCGCCGCCCGCCCCGGCTCTGACTGACCGCGTTACTCCCACAGGTGAGCGGGCGGGACGGCCC
TTCTCCTCCGGGCTGTAATTAGCTGAGCAAGAGGTAAGGGTTTAAGGGATGGTTGGTTGGTGGGGTATTA
ATGTTTAATTACCTGGAGCACCTGCCTGAAATCACTTTTTTTCAGGTTGGACCGGTGCCACCATGGACTA
TAAGGACCACGACGGAGACTACAAGGATCATGATATTGATTACAAAGACGATGACGATAAGATGGCCCCA
AAGAAGAAGCGGAAGGTCGGTATCCACGGAGTCCCAGCAGCCGACAAGAAGTACAGCATCGGCCTGGACA
TCGGCACCAACTCTGTGGGCTGGGCCGTGATCACCGACGAGTACAAGGTGCCCAGCAAGAAATTCAAGGT
GCTGGGCAACACCGACCGGCACAGCATCAAGAAGAACCTGATCGGAGCCCTGCTGTTCGACAGCGGCGAA
ACAGCCGAGGCCACCCGGCTGAAGAGAACCGCCAGAAGAAGATACACCAGACGGAAGAACCGGATCTGCT
ATCTGCAAGAGATCTTCAGCAACGAGATGGCCAAGGTGGACGACAGCTTCTTCCACAGACTGGAAGAGTC
CTTCCTGGTGGAAGAGGATAAGAAGCACGAGCGGCACCCCATCTTCGGCAACATCGTGGACGAGGTGGCC
TACCACGAGAAGTACCCCACCATCTACCACCTGAGAAAGAAACTGGTGGACAGCACCGACAAGGCCGACC
TGCGGCTGATCTATCTGGCCCTGGCCCACATGATCAAGTTCCGGGGCCACTTCCTGATCGAGGGCGACCT
GAACCCCGACAACAGCGACGTGGACAAGCTGTTCATCCAGCTGGTGCAGACCTACAACCAGCTGTTCGAG
GAAAACCCCATCAACGCCAGCGGCGTGGACGCCAAGGCCATCCTGTCTGCCAGACTGAGCAAGAGCAGAC
GGCTGGAAAATCTGATCGCCCAGCTGCCCGGCGAGAAGAAGAATGGCCTGTTCGGAAACCTGATTGCCCT
GAGCCTGGGCCTGACCCCCAACTTCAAGAGCAACTTCGACCTGGCCGAGGATGCCAAACTGCAGCTGAGC
AAGGACACCTACGACGACGACCTGGACAACCTGCTGGCCCAGATCGGCGACCAGTACGCCGACCTGTTTC
TGGCCGCCAAGAACCTGTCCGACGCCATCCTGCTGAGCGACATCCTGAGAGTGAACACCGAGATCACCAA
GGCCCCCCTGAGCGCCTCTATGATCAAGAGATACGACGAGCACCACCAGGACCTGACCCTGCTGAAAGCT
CTCGTGCGGCAGCAGCTGCCTGAGAAGTACAAAGAGATTTTCTTCGACCAGAGCAAGAACGGCTACGCCG
GCTACATTGACGGCGGAGCCAGCCAGGAAGAGTTCTACAAGTTCATCAAGCCCATCCTGGAAAAGATGGA
CGGCACCGAGGAACTGCTCGTGAAGCTGAACAGAGAGGACCTGCTGCGGAAGCAGCGGACCTTCGACAAC
GGCAGCATCCCCCACCAGATCCACCTGGGAGAGCTGCACGCCATTCTGCGGCGGCAGGAAGATTTTTACC
CATTCCTGAAGGACAACCGGGAAAAGATCGAGAAGATCCTGACCTTCCGCATCCCCTACTACGTGGGCCC
TCTGGCCAGGGGAAACAGCAGATTCGCCTGGATGACCAGAAAGAGCGAGGAAACCATCACCCCCTGGAAC
TTCGAGGAAGTGGTGGACAAGGGCGCTTCCGCCCAGAGCTTCATCGAGCGGATGACCAACTTCGATAAGA
ACCTGCCCAACGAGAAGGTGCTGCCCAAGCACAGCCTGCTGTACGAGTACTTCACCGTGTATAACGAGCT
GACCAAAGTGAAATACGTGACCGAGGGAATGAGAAAGCCCGCCTTCCTGAGCGGCGAGCAGAAAAAGGCC
ATCGTGGACCTGCTGTTCAAGACCAACCGGAAAGTGACCGTGAAGCAGCTGAAAGAGGACTACTTCAAGA
AAATCGAGTGCTTCGACTCCGTGGAAATCTCCGGCGTGGAAGATCGGTTCAACGCCTCCCTGGGCACATA
CCACGATCTGCTGAAAATTATCAAGGACAAGGACTTCCTGGACAATGAGGAAAACGAGGACATTCTGGAA
GATATCGTGCTGACCCTGACACTGTTTGAGGACAGAGAGATGATCGAGGAACGGCTGAAAACCTATGCCC
ACCTGTTCGACGACAAAGTGATGAAGCAGCTGAAGCGGCGGAGATACACCGGCTGGGGCAGGCTGAGCCG
GAAGCTGATCAACGGCATCCGGGACAAGCAGTCCGGCAAGACAATCCTGGATTTCCTGAAGTCCGACGGC
TTCGCCAACAGAAACTTCATGCAGCTGATCCACGACGACAGCCTGACCTTTAAAGAGGACATCCAGAAAG
CCCAGGTGTCCGGCCAGGGCGATAGCCTGCACGAGCACATTGCCAATCTGGCCGGCAGCCCCGCCATTAA
GAAGGGCATCCTGCAGACAGTGAAGGTGGTGGACGAGCTCGTGAAAGTGATGGGCCGGCACAAGCCCGAG
AACATCGTGATCGAAATGGCCAGAGAGAACCAGACCACCCAGAAGGGACAGAAGAACAGCCGCGAGAGAA
TGAAGCGGATCGAAGAGGGCATCAAAGAGCTGGGCAGCCAGATCCTGAAAGAACACCCCGTGGAAAACAC
CCAGCTGCAGAACGAGAAGCTGTACCTGTACTACCTGCAGAATGGGCGGGATATGTACGTGGACCAGGAA
CTGGACATCAACCGGCTGTCCGACTACGATGTGGACCATATCGTGCCTCAGAGCTTTCTGAAGGACGACT
CCATCGACAACAAGGTGCTGACCAGAAGCGACAAGAACCGGGGCAAGAGCGACAACGTGCCCTCCGAAGA
GGTCGTGAAGAAGATGAAGAACTACTGGCGGCAGCTGCTGAACGCCAAGCTGATTACCCAGAGAAAGTTC
GACAATCTGACCAAGGCCGAGAGAGGCGGCCTGAGCGAACTGGATAAGGCCGGCTTCATCAAGAGACAGC
TGGTGGAAACCCGGCAGATCACAAAGCACGTGGCACAGATCCTGGACTCCCGGATGAACACTAAGTACGA
CGAGAATGACAAGCTGATCCGGGAAGTGAAAGTGATCACCCTGAAGTCCAAGCTGGTGTCCGATTTCCGG
AAGGATTTCCAGTTTTACAAAGTGCGCGAGATCAACAACTACCACCACGCCCACGACGCCTACCTGAACG
CCGTCGTGGGAACCGCCCTGATCAAAAAGTACCCTAAGCTGGAAAGCGAGTTCGTGTACGGCGACTACAA
GGTGTACGACGTGCGGAAGATGATCGCCAAGAGCGAGCAGGAAATCGGCAAGGCTACCGCCAAGTACTTC
TTCTACAGCAACATCATGAACTTTTTCAAGACCGAGATTACCCTGGCCAACGGCGAGATCCGGAAGCGGC
CTCTGATCGAGACAAACGGCGAAACCGGGGAGATCGTGTGGGATAAGGGCCGGGATTTTGCCACCGTGCG
GAAAGTGCTGAGCATGCCCCAAGTGAATATCGTGAAAAAGACCGAGGTGCAGACAGGCGGCTTCAGCAAA
GAGTCTATCCTGCCCAAGAGGAACAGCGATAAGCTGATCGCCAGAAAGAAGGACTGGGACCCTAAGAAGT
ACGGCGGCTTCGACAGCCCCACCGTGGCCTATTCTGTGCTGGTGGTGGCCAAAGTGGAAAAGGGCAAGTC
CAAGAAACTGAAGAGTGTGAAAGAGCTGCTGGGGATCACCATCATGGAAAGAAGCAGCTTCGAGAAGAAT
CCCATCGACTTTCTGGAAGCCAAGGGCTACAAAGAAGTGAAAAAGGACCTGATCATCAAGCTGCCTAAGT
ACTCCCTGTTCGAGCTGGAAAACGGCCGGAAGAGAATGCTGGCCTCTGCCGGCGAACTGCAGAAGGGAAA
CGAACTGGCCCTGCCCTCCAAATATGTGAACTTCCTGTACCTGGCCAGCCACTATGAGAAGCTGAAGGGC
TCCCCCGAGGATAATGAGCAGAAACAGCTGTTTGTGGAACAGCACAAGCACTACCTGGACGAGATCATCG
AGCAGATCAGCGAGTTCTCCAAGAGAGTGATCCTGGCCGACGCTAATCTGGACAAAGTGCTGTCCGCCTA
CAACAAGCACCGGGATAAGCCCATCAGAGAGCAGGCCGAGAATATCATCCACCTGTTTACCCTGACCAAT
CTGGGAGCCCCTGCCGCCTTCAAGTACTTTGACACCACCATCGACCGGAAGAGGTACACCAGCACCAAAG
AGGTGCTGGACGCCACCCTGATCCACCAGAGCATCACCGGCCTGTACGAGACACGGATCGACCTGTCTCA
GCTGGGAGGCGACAAAAGGCCGGCGGCCACGAAAAAGGCCGGCCAGGCAAAAAAGAAAAAGGAATTCGGC
AGTGGAGAGGGCAGAGGAAGTCTGCTAACATGCGGTGACGTCGAGGAGAATCCTGGCCCAATGACCGAGT
ACAAGCCCACGGTGCGCCTCGCCACCCGCGACGACGTCCCCAGGGCCGTACGCACCCTCGCCGCCGCGTT
CGCCGACTACCCCGCCACGCGCCACACCGTCGATCCGGACCGCCACATCGAGCGGGTCACCGAGCTGCAA
GAACTCTTCCTCACGCGCGTCGGGCTCGACATCGGCAAGGTGTGGGTCGCGGACGACGGCGCCGCGGTGG
CGGTCTGGACCACGCCGGAGAGCGTCGAAGCGGGGGCGGTGTTCGCCGAGATCGGCCCGCGCATGGCCGA
GTTGAGCGGTTCCCGGCTGGCCGCGCAGCAACAGATGGAAGGCCTCCTGGCGCCGCACCGGCCCAAGGAG
CCCGCGTGGTTCCTGGCCACCGTCGGCGTCTCGCCCGACCACCAGGGCAAGGGTCTGGGCAGCGCCGTCG
TGCTCCCCGGAGTGGAGGCGGCCGAGCGCGCCGGGGTGCCCGCCTTCCTGGAGACCTCCGCGCCCCACAA
CCTCCCCTTCTACGAGCGGCTCGGCTTCACCGTCACCGCCGACGTCGAGGTGCCCGAAGGACCGCGCACC
TGGTGCATGACCCGCAAGCCCGGTGCCTGAGAATTCTAACTAGAGCTCGCTGATCAGCCTCGACTGTGCC
TTCTAGTTGCCAGCCATCTGTTGTTTGCCCCTCCCCCGTGCCTTCCTTGACCCTGGAAGGTGCCACTCCC
ACTGTCCTTTCCTAATAAAATGAGGAAATTGCATCGCATTGTCTGAGTAGGTGTCATTCTATTCTGGGGG
GTGGGGTGGGGCAGGACAGCAAGGGGGAGGATTGGGAAGAGAATAGCAGGCATGCTGGGGAGCGGCCGCA
GGAACCCCTAGTGATGGAGTTGGCCACTCCCTCTCTGCGCGCTCGCTCGCTCACTGAGGCCGGGCGACCA
AAGGTCGCCCGACGCCCGGGCTTTGCCCGGGCGGCCTCAGTGAGCGAGCGAGCGCGCAGCTGCCTGCAGG
GGCGCCTGATGCGGTATTTTCTCCTTACGCATCTGTGCGGTATTTCACACCGCATA
[142 nt withheld, positions 6637-6778]
C
[141 nt withheld, positions 6780-6920]
CCTTTGACGTTGGAGTCCACGTTCTTT
[37 nt withheld, positions 6948-6984]
ACCCTATCTCGGGCTATTCTTTTGATTTATAAGGGATTTTGCCGATTTCGGCCTATTGGTTAAAAAATGA
GCTGATTTAACAAAAATTTAACGCGAATTTTAACAAAATATTAACGTTTACAATTTTATGGTGCACTCTC
AGTACAATCTGCTCTGATGCCGCATAGTTAAGCCAGCCCCGACACCCGCCAACACCCGCTGACGCGCCCT
GACGGGCTTGTCTGCTCCCGGCATCCGCTTACAGACAAGCTGTGACCGTCTCCGGGAGCTGCATGTGTCA
GAGGTTTTCACCGTCATCACCGAAACGCGCGAGACGAAAGGGCCTCGTGATACGCCTATTTTTATAGGTT
AATGTCATGATAATAATGGTTTCTTAGACGTCAGGTGGCACTTTTCGGGGAAATGTGCGCGGAACCCCTA
TTTGTTTATTTTTCTAAATACATTCAAATATGTATCCGCTCATGAGACAATAACCCTGATAAATGCTTCA
ATAATATTGAAAAAGGAAGAGTATGAGTATTCAACATTTCCGTGTCGCCCTTATTCCCTTTTTTGCGGCA
TTTTGCCTTCCTGTTTTTGCTCACCCAGAAACGCTGGTGAAAGTAAAAGATGCTGAAGATCAGTTGGGTG
CACGAGTGGGTTACATCGAACTGGATCTCAACAGCGGTAAGATCCTTGAGAGTTTTCGCCCCGAAGAACG
TTTTCCAATGATGAGCACTTTTAAAGTTCTGCTATGTGGCGCGGTATTATCCCGTATTGACGCCGGGCAA
GAGCAACTCGGTCGCCGCATACACTATTCTCAGAATGACTTGGTTGAGTACTCACCAGTCACAGAAAAGC
ATCTTACGGATGGCATGACAGTAAGAGAATTATGCAGTGCTGCCATAACCATGAGTGATAACACTGCGGC
CAACTTACTTCTGACAACGATCGGAGGACCGAAGGAGCTAACCGCTTTTTTGCACAACATGGGGGATCAT
GTAACTCGCCTTGATCGTTGGGAACCGGAGCTGAATGAAGCCATACCAAACGACGAGCGTGACACCACGA
TGCCTGTAGCAATGGCAACAACGTTGCGCAAACTATTAACTGGCGAACTACTTACTCTAGCTTCCCGGCA
ACAATTAATAGACTGGATGGAGGCGGATAAAGTTGCAGGACCACTTCTGCGCTCGGCCCTTCCGGCTGGC
TGGTTTATTGCTGATAAATCTGGAGCCGGTGAGCGTGGAAGCCGCGGTATCATTGCAGCACTGGGGCCAG
ATGGTAAGCCCTCCCGTATCGTAGTTATCTACACGACGGGGAGTCAGGCAACTATGGATGAACGAAATAG
ACAGATCGCTGAGATAGGTGCCTCACTGATTAAGCATTGGTAACTGTCAGACCAAGTTTACTCATATATA
CTTTAGATTGATTTAAAACTTCATTTTTAATTTAAAAGGATCTAGGTGAAGATCCTTTTTGATAATCTCA
TGACCAAAATCCCTTAACGTGAGTTTTCGTTCCACTGAGCGTCAGACCCCGTAGAAAAGATCAAAGGATC
TTCTTGAGATCCTTTTTTTCTGCGCGTAATCTGCTGCTTGCAAACAAAAAAACCACCGCTACCAGCGGTG
GTTTGTTTGCCGGATCAAGAGCTACCAACTCTTTTTCCGAAGGTAACTGGCTTCAGCAGAGCGCAGATAC
CAAATACTGTCCTTCTAGTGTAGCCGTAGTTAGGCCACCACTTCAAGAACTCTGTAGCACCGCCTACATA
CCTCGCTCTGCTAATCCTGTTACCAGTGGCTGCTGCCAGTGGCGATAAGTCGTGTCTTACCGGGTTGGAC
TCAAGACGATAGTTACCGGATAAGGCGCAGCGGTCGGGCTGAACGGGGGGTTCGTGCACACAGCCCAGCT
TGGAGCGAACGACCTACACCGAACTGAGATACCTACAGCGTGAGCTATGAGAAAGCGCCACGCTTCCCGA
AGGGAGAAAGGCGGACAGGTATCCGGTAAGCGGCAGGGTCGGAACAGGAGAGCGCACGAGGGAGCTTCCA
GGGGGAAACGCCTGGTATCTTTATAGTCCTGTCGGGTTTCGCCACCTCTGACTTGAGCGTCGATTTTTGT
GATGCTCGTCAGGGGGGCGGAGCCTATGGAAAAACGCCAGCAACGCGGCCTTTTTACGGTTCCTGGCCTT
TTGCTGGCCTTTTGCTCACATGT
