Features (pLannotate 1.2.2; 19 found; start..end, strand, type, name):
      1..241     +  promoter       U6 promoter: RNA polymerase III promoter for human U6 snRNA
    271..346     +  misc_RNA       gRNA scaffold: guide RNA scaffold for the Streptococcus pyogenes CRISPR/Cas9 system
    353..396     +  misc_RNA       gRNA scaffold (fragment): guide RNA scaffold for the Streptococcus pyogenes CRISPR/Cas9 system
    443..728     +  enhancer       CMV enhancer: human cytomegalovirus immediate early enhancer; contains an 18-bp deletion relative to the standard CMV enhancer
    730..1007    +  promoter       chicken β-actin promoter: No description available
   1008..1235    +  intron         hybrid intron: hybrid between chicken β-actin (CBA) and minute virus of mice (MMV) introns (Gray et al., 2011)
   1373..2974    +  CDS            Cas9(N): N-terminal portion of Streptococcus pyogenes Cas9 (Zetsche et al., 2015)
   2975..5473    +  CDS            Cas9(C): C-terminal portion of Streptococcus pyogenes Cas9 (Zetsche et al., 2015)
   5474..5521    +  CDS            nucleoplasmin NLS: bipartite nuclear localization signal from nucleoplasmin
   5591..6190    +  CDS            PuroR (fragment): puromycin N-acetyltransferase; pac from Streptomyces; confers resistance to puromycin
   6224..6335    +  polyA_signal   bGH poly(A) signal: bovine growth hormone polyadenylation signal
   6440..6580    +  repeat_region  AAV2 ITR: inverted terminal repeat of adeno-associated virus serotype 2 inverted
   6585..6636    -  misc_feature   bom (fragment): basis of mobility region from pBR322
   6655..7110    +  rep_origin     f1 ori (sequence partly withheld): f1 bacteriophage origin of replication; arrow indicates direction of (+) strand synthesis
   7111..7160    -  misc_feature   bom (fragment): basis of mobility region from pBR322
   7262..7297    -  CDS            rop (fragment): Rop protein, which maintains plasmids at low copy number; rop
   7392..7496    +  promoter       AmpR promoter: bla
   7497..8357    +  CDS            AmpR: β-lactamase; bla; confers resistance to ampicillin, carbenicillin, and related antibiotics
   8528..9116    +  rep_origin     ori: high-copy-number ColE1/pMB1/pBR322/pUC origin of replication
>Addgene plasmid #117324 | pSpCas9(BB)-2A-Puro (PX459)+gRNA miR-124-1-3' | addgene full sequence | sequence record 230203 | Addgene Partial NGS Result
GAGGGCCTATTTCCCATGATTCCTTCATATTTGCATATACGATACAAGGCTGTTAGAGAGATAATTGGAA
TTAATTTGACTGTAAACACAAAGATATTAGTACAAAATACGTGACGTAGAAAGTAATAATTTCTTGGGTA
GTTTGCAGTTTTAAAATTATGTTTTAAAATGGACTATCATATGCTTACCGTAACTTGAAAGTATTTCGAT
TTCTTGGCTTTATATATCTTGTGGAAAGGACGAAACACCGCGCGGTGAATGCCAAGAATGGTTTTAGAGC
TAGAAATAGCAAGTTAAAATAAGGCTAGTCCGTTATCAACTTGAAAAAGTGGCACCGAGTCGGTGCTTTT
TTGTTTTAGAGCTAGAAATAGCAAGTTAAAATAAGGCTAGTCCGTTTTTAGCGCGTGCGCCAATTCTGCA
GACAAATGGCTCTAGAGGTACCCGTTACATAACTTACGGTAAATGGCCCGCCTGGCTGACCGCCCAACGA
CCCCCGCCCATTGACGTCAATAGTAACGCCAATAGGGACTTTCCATTGACGTCAATGGGTGGAGTATTTA
CGGTAAACTGCCCACTTGGCAGTACATCAAGTGTATCATATGCCAAGTACGCCCCCTATTGACGTCAATG
ACGGTAAATGGCCCGCCTGGCATTGTGCCCAGTACATGACCTTATGGGACTTTCCTACTTGGCAGTACAT
CTACGTATTAGTCATCGCTATTACCATGGTCGAGGTGAGCCCCACGTTCTGCTTCACTCTCCCCATCTCC
CCCCCCTCCCCACCCCCAATTTTGTATTTATTTATTTTTTAATTATTTTGTGCAGCGATGGGGGCGGGGG
GGGGGGGGGGGCGCGCGCCAGGCGGGGCGGGGCGGGGCGAGGGGCGGGGCGGGGCGAGGCGGAGAGGTGC
GGCGGCAGCCAATCAGAGCGGCGCGCTCCGAAAGTTTCCTTTTATGGCGAGGCGGCGGCGGCGGCGGCCC
TATAAAAAGCGAAGCGCGCGGCGGGCGGGAGTCGCTGCGCGCTGCCTTCGCCCCGTGCCCCGCTCCGCCG
CCGCCTCGCGCCGCCCGCCCCGGCTCTGACTGACCGCGTTACTCCCACAGGTGAGCGGGCGGGACGGCCC
TTCTCCTCCGGGCTGTAATTAGCTGAGCAAGAGGTAAGGGTTTAAGGGATGGTTGGTTGGTGGGGTATTA
ATGTTTAATTACCTGGAGCACCTGCCTGAAATCACTTTTTTTCAGGTTGGACCGGTGCCACCATGGACTA
TAAGGACCACGACGGAGACTACAAGGATCATGATATTGATTACAAAGACGATGACGATAAGATGGCCCCA
AAGAAGAAGCGGAAGGTCGGTATCCACGGAGTCCCAGCAGCCGACAAGAAGTACAGCATCGGCCTGGACA
TCGGCACCAACTCTGTGGGCTGGGCCGTGATCACCGACGAGTACAAGGTGCCCAGCAAGAAATTCAAGGT
GCTGGGCAACACCGACCGGCACAGCATCAAGAAGAACCTGATCGGAGCCCTGCTGTTCGACAGCGGCGAA
ACAGCCGAGGCCACCCGGCTGAAGAGAACCGCCAGAAGAAGATACACCAGACGGAAGAACCGGATCTGCT
ATCTGCAAGAGATCTTCAGCAACGAGATGGCCAAGGTGGACGACAGCTTCTTCCACAGACTGGAAGAGTC
CTTCCTGGTGGAAGAGGATAAGAAGCACGAGCGGCACCCCATCTTCGGCAACATCGTGGACGAGGTGGCC
TACCACGAGAAGTACCCCACCATCTACCACCTGAGAAAGAAACTGGTGGACAGCACCGACAAGGCCGACC
TGCGGCTGATCTATCTGGCCCTGGCCCACATGATCAAGTTCCGGGGCCACTTCCTGATCGAGGGCGACCT
GAACCCCGACAACAGCGACGTGGACAAGCTGTTCATCCAGCTGGTGCAGACCTACAACCAGCTGTTCGAG
GAAAACCCCATCAACGCCAGCGGCGTGGACGCCAAGGCCATCCTGTCTGCCAGACTGAGCAAGAGCAGAC
GGCTGGAAAATCTGATCGCCCAGCTGCCCGGCGAGAAGAAGAATGGCCTGTTCGGAAACCTGATTGCCCT
GAGCCTGGGCCTGACCCCCAACTTCAAGAGCAACTTCGACCTGGCCGAGGATGCCAAACTGCAGCTGAGC
AAGGACACCTACGACGACGACCTGGACAACCTGCTGGCCCAGATCGGCGACCAGTACGCCGACCTGTTTC
TGGCCGCCAAGAACCTGTCCGACGCCATCCTGCTGAGCGACATCCTGAGAGTGAACACCGAGATCACCAA
GGCCCCCCTGAGCGCCTCTATGATCAAGAGATACGACGAGCACCACCAGGACCTGACCCTGCTGAAAGCT
CTCGTGCGGCAGCAGCTGCCTGAGAAGTACAAAGAGATTTTCTTCGACCAGAGCAAGAACGGCTACGCCG
GCTACATTGACGGCGGAGCCAGCCAGGAAGAGTTCTACAAGTTCATCAAGCCCATCCTGGAAAAGATGGA
CGGCACCGAGGAACTGCTCGTGAAGCTGAACAGAGAGGACCTGCTGCGGAAGCAGCGGACCTTCGACAAC
GGCAGCATCCCCCACCAGATCCACCTGGGAGAGCTGCACGCCATTCTGCGGCGGCAGGAAGATTTTTACC
CATTCCTGAAGGACAACCGGGAAAAGATCGAGAAGATCCTGACCTTCCGCATCCCCTACTACGTGGGCCC
TCTGGCCAGGGGAAACAGCAGATTCGCCTGGATGACCAGAAAGAGCGAGGAAACCATCACCCCCTGGAAC
TTCGAGGAAGTGGTGGACAAGGGCGCTTCCGCCCAGAGCTTCATCGAGCGGATGACCAACTTCGATAAGA
ACCTGCCCAACGAGAAGGTGCTGCCCAAGCACAGCCTGCTGTACGAGTACTTCACCGTGTATAACGAGCT
GACCAAAGTGAAATACGTGACCGAGGGAATGAGAAAGCCCGCCTTCCTGAGCGGCGAGCAGAAAAAGGCC
ATCGTGGACCTGCTGTTCAAGACCAACCGGAAAGTGACCGTGAAGCAGCTGAAAGAGGACTACTTCAAGA
AAATCGAGTGCTTCGACTCCGTGGAAATCTCCGGCGTGGAAGATCGGTTCAACGCCTCCCTGGGCACATA
CCACGATCTGCTGAAAATTATCAAGGACAAGGACTTCCTGGACAATGAGGAAAACGAGGACATTCTGGAA
GATATCGTGCTGACCCTGACACTGTTTGAGGACAGAGAGATGATCGAGGAACGGCTGAAAACCTATGCCC
ACCTGTTCGACGACAAAGTGATGAAGCAGCTGAAGCGGCGGAGATACACCGGCTGGGGCAGGCTGAGCCG
GAAGCTGATCAACGGCATCCGGGACAAGCAGTCCGGCAAGACAATCCTGGATTTCCTGAAGTCCGACGGC
TTCGCCAACAGAAACTTCATGCAGCTGATCCACGACGACAGCCTGACCTTTAAAGAGGACATCCAGAAAG
CCCAGGTGTCCGGCCAGGGCGATAGCCTGCACGAGCACATTGCCAATCTGGCCGGCAGCCCCGCCATTAA
GAAGGGCATCCTGCAGACAGTGAAGGTGGTGGACGAGCTCGTGAAAGTGATGGGCCGGCACAAGCCCGAG
AACATCGTGATCGAAATGGCCAGAGAGAACCAGACCACCCAGAAGGGACAGAAGAACAGCCGCGAGAGAA
TGAAGCGGATCGAAGAGGGCATCAAAGAGCTGGGCAGCCAGATCCTGAAAGAACACCCCGTGGAAAACAC
CCAGCTGCAGAACGAGAAGCTGTACCTGTACTACCTGCAGAATGGGCGGGATATGTACGTGGACCAGGAA
CTGGACATCAACCGGCTGTCCGACTACGATGTGGACCATATCGTGCCTCAGAGCTTTCTGAAGGACGACT
CCATCGACAACAAGGTGCTGACCAGAAGCGACAAGAACCGGGGCAAGAGCGACAACGTGCCCTCCGAAGA
GGTCGTGAAGAAGATGAAGAACTACTGGCGGCAGCTGCTGAACGCCAAGCTGATTACCCAGAGAAAGTTC
GACAATCTGACCAAGGCCGAGAGAGGCGGCCTGAGCGAACTGGATAAGGCCGGCTTCATCAAGAGACAGC
TGGTGGAAACCCGGCAGATCACAAAGCACGTGGCACAGATCCTGGACTCCCGGATGAACACTAAGTACGA
CGAGAATGACAAGCTGATCCGGGAAGTGAAAGTGATCACCCTGAAGTCCAAGCTGGTGTCCGATTTCCGG
AAGGATTTCCAGTTTTACAAAGTGCGCGAGATCAACAACTACCACCACGCCCACGACGCCTACCTGAACG
CCGTCGTGGGAACCGCCCTGATCAAAAAGTACCCTAAGCTGGAAAGCGAGTTCGTGTACGGCGACTACAA
GGTGTACGACGTGCGGAAGATGATCGCCAAGAGCGAGCAGGAAATCGGCAAGGCTACCGCCAAGTACTTC
TTCTACAGCAACATCATGAACTTTTTCAAGACCGAGATTACCCTGGCCAACGGCGAGATCCGGAAGCGGC
CTCTGATCGAGACAAACGGCGAAACCGGGGAGATCGTGTGGGATAAGGGCCGGGATTTTGCCACCGTGCG
GAAAGTGCTGAGCATGCCCCAAGTGAATATCGTGAAAAAGACCGAGGTGCAGACAGGCGGCTTCAGCAAA
GAGTCTATCCTGCCCAAGAGGAACAGCGATAAGCTGATCGCCAGAAAGAAGGACTGGGACCCTAAGAAGT
ACGGCGGCTTCGACAGCCCCACCGTGGCCTATTCTGTGCTGGTGGTGGCCAAAGTGGAAAAGGGCAAGTC
CAAGAAACTGAAGAGTGTGAAAGAGCTGCTGGGGATCACCATCATGGAAAGAAGCAGCTTCGAGAAGAAT
CCCATCGACTTTCTGGAAGCCAAGGGCTACAAAGAAGTGAAAAAGGACCTGATCATCAAGCTGCCTAAGT
ACTCCCTGTTCGAGCTGGAAAACGGCCGGAAGAGAATGCTGGCCTCTGCCGGCGAACTGCAGAAGGGAAA
CGAACTGGCCCTGCCCTCCAAATATGTGAACTTCCTGTACCTGGCCAGCCACTATGAGAAGCTGAAGGGC
TCCCCCGAGGATAATGAGCAGAAACAGCTGTTTGTGGAACAGCACAAGCACTACCTGGACGAGATCATCG
AGCAGATCAGCGAGTTCTCCAAGAGAGTGATCCTGGCCGACGCTAATCTGGACAAAGTGCTGTCCGCCTA
CAACAAGCACCGGGATAAGCCCATCAGAGAGCAGGCCGAGAATATCATCCACCTGTTTACCCTGACCAAT
CTGGGAGCCCCTGCCGCCTTCAAGTACTTTGACACCACCATCGACCGGAAGAGGTACACCAGCACCAAAG
AGGTGCTGGACGCCACCCTGATCCACCAGAGCATCACCGGCCTGTACGAGACACGGATCGACCTGTCTCA
GCTGGGAGGCGACAAAAGGCCGGCGGCCACGAAAAAGGCCGGCCAGGCAAAAAAGAAAAAGGAATTCGGC
AGTGGAGAGGGCAGAGGAAGTCTGCTAACATGCGGTGACGTCGAGGAGAATCCTGGCCCAATGACCGAGT
ACAAGCCCACGGTGCGCCTCGCCACCCGCGACGACGTCCCCAGGGCCGTACGCACCCTCGCCGCCGCGTT
CGCCGACTACCCCGCCACGCGCCACACCGTCGATCCGGACCGCCACATCGAGCGGGTCACCGAGCTGCAA
GAACTCTTCCTCACGCGCGTCGGGCTCGACATCGGCAAGGTGTGGGTCGCGGACGACGGCGCCGCGGTGG
CGGTCTGGACCACGCCGGAGAGCGTCGAAGCGGGGGCGGTGTTCGCCGAGATCGGCCCGCGCATGGCCGA
GTTGAGCGGTTCCCGGCTGGCCGCGCAGCAACAGATGGAAGGCCTCCTGGCGCCGCACCGGCCCAAGGAG
CCCGCGTGGTTCCTGGCCACCGTCGGAGTCTCGCCCGACCACCAGGGCAAGGGTCTGGGCAGCGCCGTCG
TGCTCCCCGGAGTGGAGGCGGCCGAGCGCGCCGGGGTGCCCGCCTTCCTGGAGACCTCCGCGCCCCGCAA
CCTCCCCTTCTACGAGCGGCTCGGCTTCACCGTCACCGCCGACGTCGAGGTGCCCGAAGGACCGCGCACC
TGGTGCATGACCCGCAAGCCCGGTGCCTGAGAATTCTAACTAGAGCTCGCTGATCAGCCTCGACTGTGCC
TTCTAGTTGCCAGCCATCTGTTGTTTGCCCCTCCCCCGTGCCTTCCTTGACCCTGGAAGGTGCCACTCCC
ACTGTCCTTTCCTAATAAAATGAGGAAATTGCATCGCATTGTCTGAGTAGGTGTCATTCTATTCTGGGGG
GTGGGGTGGGGCAGGACAGCAAGGGGGAGGATTGGGAAGAGAATAGCAGGCATGCTGGGGAGCGGCCGCA
GGAACCCCTAGTGATGGAGTTGGCCACTCCCTCTCTGCGCGCTCGCTCGCTCACTGAGGCCGGGCGACCA
AAGGTCGCCCGACGCCCGGGCTTTGCCCGGGCGGCCTCAGTGAGCGAGCGAGCGCGCAGCTGCCTGCAGG
GGCGCCTGATGCGGTATTTTCTCCTTACGCATCTGTGCGGTATTTCACACCGCATA
[95 nt withheld, positions 6637-6731]
T
[46 nt withheld, positions 6733-6778]
C
[141 nt withheld, positions 6780-6920]
CCTTTGACGTTGGAGTCCACGTTCTTT
[37 nt withheld, positions 6948-6984]
ACTCTATCTCGGGCTATTCTTTTGATTTATAAGGGATTTTGCCGATTTCGGTCTATTGGTTAAAAAATGA
GCTGATTTAACAAAAATTTAACGCGAATTTTAACAAAATATTAACGTTTACAATTTTATGGTGCACTCTC
AGTACAATCTGCTCTGATGCCGCATAGTTAAGCCAGCCCCGACACCCGCCAACACCCGCTGACGCGCCCT
GACGGGCTTGTCTGCTCCCGGCATCCGCTTACAGACAAGCTGTGACCGTCTCCGGGAGCTGCATGTGTCA
GAGGTTTTCACCGTCATCACCGAAACGCGCGAGACGAAAGGGCCTCGTGATACGCCTATTTTTATAGGTT
AATGTCATGATAATAATGGTTTCTTAGACGTCAGGTGGCACTTTTCGGGGAAATGTGCGCGGAACCCCTA
TTTGTTTATTTTTCTAAATACATTCAAATATGTATCCGCTCATGAGACAATAACCCTGATAAATGCTTCA
ATAATATTGAAAAAGGAAGAGTATGAGTATTCAACATTTCCGTGTCGCCCTTATTCCCTTTTTTGCGGCA
TTTTGCCTTCCTGTTTTTGCTCACCCAGAAACGCTGGTGAAAGTAAAAGATGCTGAAGATCAGTTGGGTG
CACGAGTGGGTTACATCGAACTGGATCTCAACAGCGGTAAGATCCTTGAGAGTTTTCGCCCCGAAGAACG
TTTTCCAATGATGAGCACTTTTAAAGTTCTGCTATGTGGCGCGGTATTATCCCGTATTGACGCCGGGCAA
GAGCAACTCGGTCGCCGCATACACTATTCTCAGAATGACTTGGTTGAGTACTCACCAGTCACAGAAAAGC
ATCTTACGGATGGCATGACAGTAAGAGAATTATGCAGTGCTGCCATAACCATGAGTGATAACACTGCGGC
CAACTTACTTCTGACAACGATCGGAGGACCGAAGGAGCTAACCGCTTTTTTGCACAACATGGGGGATCAT
GTAACTCGCCTTGATCGTTGGGAACCGGAGCTGAATGAAGCCATACCAAACGACGAGCGTGACACCACGA
TGCCTGTAGCAATGGCAACAACGTTGCGCAAACTATTAACTGGCGAACTACTTACTCTAGCTTCCCGGCA
ACAATTAATAGACTGGATGGAGGCGGATAAAGTTGCAGGACCACTTCTGCGCTCGGCCCTTCCGGCTGGC
TGGTTTATTGCTGATAAATCTGGAGCCGGTGAGCGTGGAAGCCGCGGTATCATTGCAGCACTGGGGCCAG
ATGGTAAGCCCTCCCGTATCGTAGTTATCTACACGACGGGGAGTCAGGCAACTATGGATGAACGAAATAG
ACAGATCGCTGAGATAGGTGCCTCACTGATTAAGCATTGGTAACTGTCAGACCAAGTTTACTCATATATA
CTTTAGATTGATTTAAAACTTCATTTTTAATTTAAAAGGATCTAGGTGAAGATCCTTTTTGATAATCTCA
TGACCAAAATCCCTTAACGTGAGTTTTCGTTCCACTGAGCGTCAGACCCCGTAGAAAAGATCAAAGGATC
TTCTTGAGATCCTTTTTTTCTGCGCGTAATCTGCTGCTTGCAAACAAAAAAACCACCGCTACCAGCGGTG
GTTTGTTTGCCGGATCAAGAGCTACCAACTCTTTTTCCGAAGGTAACTGGCTTCAGCAGAGCGCAGATAC
CAAATACTGTTCTTCTAGTGTAGCCGTAGTTAGGCCACCACTTCAAGAACTCTGTAGCACCGCCTACATA
CCTCGCTCTGCTAATCCTGTTACCAGTGGCTGCTGCCAGTGGCGATAAGTCGTGTCTTACCGGGTTGGAC
TCAAGACGATAGTTACCGGATAAGGCGCAGCGGTCGGGCTGAACGGGGGGTTCGTGCACACAGCCCAGCT
TGGAGCGAACGACCTACACCGAACTGAGATACCTACAGCGTGAGCTATGAGAAAGCGCCACGCTTCCCGA
AGGGAGAAAGGCGGACAGGTATCCGGTAAGCGGCAGGGTCGGAACAGGAGAGCGCACGAGGGAGCTTCCA
GGGGGAAACGCCTGGTATCTTTATAGTCCTGTCGGGTTTCGCCACCTCTGACTTGAGCGTCGATTTTTGT
GATGCTCGTCAGGGGGGCGGAGCCTATGGAAAAACGCCAGCAACGCGGCCTTTTTACGGTTCCTGGCCTT
TTGCTGGCCTTTTGCTCACATGT
